>Addgene plasmid #201732 | ptHe-Tub2D2-mScarlet | addgene full sequence | sequence record 401319 | Addgene NGS Result
TAGTTATTAATAGTAATCAATTACGGGGTCATTAGTTCATAGCCCATATATGGAGTTCCGCGTTACATAA
CTTACGGTAAATGGCCCGCCTGGCTGACCGCCCAACGACCCCCGCCCATTGACGTCAATAATGACGTATG
TTCCCATAGTAACGCCAATAGGGACTTTCCATTGACGTCAATGGGTGGAGTATTTACGGTAAACTGCCCA
CTTGGCAGTACATCAAGTGTATCATATGCCAAGTACGCCCCCTATTGACGTCAATGACGGTAAATGGCCC
GCCTGGCATTATGCCCAGTACATGACCTTATGGGACTTTCCTACTTGGCAGTACATCTACGTATTAGTCA
TCGCTATTACCATGGTGATGCGGTTTTGGCAGTACATCAATGGGCGTGGATAGCGGTTTGACTCACGGGG
ATTTCCAAGTCTCCACCCCATTGACGTCAATGGGAGTTTGTTTTGGCACCAAAATCAACGGGACTTTCCA
AAATGTCGTAACAACTCCGCCCCATTGACGCAAATGGGCGGTAGGCGTGTACGGTGGGAGGTCTATATAA
GCAGAGCTGGTTTAGTGAACCGTCAGATCCGCTAGCGCCACCATGCTCGGACTCTCTACGCCTTCAGTAC
TGCGTCTTCCCGTTCCTTCGACCATGCGAGAAATCGTCCACCTCCAGGCCGGCCAATGCGGCAACCAAAT
CGGCTCCAAGTTCTGGGAAACCATCAACGGCGAGCATGGAATCGACCCCACGGGATCTTACACGGGCGAC
AACGCCAACCAGCTTGAGAGAATCGATGTTTACTACCAGAATGCCAGCAGTGGGAAATATGTGCCAAGGG
CCGTGTTGGTGGACCTTGAACCGGGCACGATGGACTCGATCCGGTCGTCCGAGTACGGCCAGCTCTTCCG
TCCGGATAACTTTGTTTTCGGCCAAAGTGGGGCGGGCAACAACTGGGCTAAGGGCCATTACACGGAGGGA
GCCGACCTCATCGACACGGTGATCGATGTCGTCCGCAAGGAGGCCGAGCACTGCGACTGCCTGCAGGGCT
TCCAGCTGACCCACTCGCTCGGCGGTGGAACCGGATCCGGCATGGGCACCCTCCTCATCTCCAAGATCCG
CGAGGAGTATCCCGATCGCATCATGACCACATTCAGTGTCGTTCCCTCGCCCAAGGTGTCCGACACCGTG
GTGGAGCCGTACAACGCCACCCTGTCAGTCCACCAGCTGGTTGAGAACACCGACGAGACATTCTGCATCG
ACAACGAGGCCCTCTACGACATCTGCTTCCGCACCCTCAAGCTGTCAACCCCGGCGTACGGCGACCTGAA
CCATCTCGTCTCGGCGACCATGTCCGGCGTGACGACCTGCTTCCGCTTCCCCGGCCAGTTGAACGCCGAT
CTCCGCAAACTGGCCGTCAACATGGTCCCCTTCCCGCGGCTGCACTTCTTCATGCCAGGCTTTGCGCCGC
TGACTGCTCGCGGCTCTCAAACCTACCGCGCCATGTCCGTGTCGGAGTTGACCCAGCAGATGTTCGACTC
GAAGAACATGATGACCGCCTGCGATCCCCGCCACGGACGCTACCTCACCGTGGCTGCCATCTTCCGCGGC
CGGATGAGCATGAAGGAGGTCGATGATAATATGTTCAACGTGCAGAACAAAAATAGCAGCCATTTCGTTG
AGTGGATCCCCAACAACGTCAAGACCGCCGTCTGCGATATCCCCCCGCGCGGACTGTCCATGTCGGGCAC
CTTCATCGGCAACAGCACGGCCATTCAGGAGATCTTCAAGCGTATCGGCGAGCAGTTCACCGCCATGTTC
CGCCGCAAGGCCTTCCTCCATTGGTACACTGGCGAAGGCATGGACGAGATGGAATTCACCGAAGCCGAGT
CCAACATGATGGACCTGGTGTCGGAATACCAGCAGTACCAGGAGGCGACTGTTGATGACGGCGCGGAATT
CGACGAGGATACGGAAAATGTCGTGGTCAATGGACATGAAAACGAGACCGCCGGAGGTGGTGGAGGTTCA
CCGGTCGCCACCATGGTGAGCAAGGGCGAGGCAGTGATCAAGGAGTTCATGCGGTTCAAGGTGCACATGG
AGGGCTCCATGAACGGCCACGAGTTCGAGATCGAGGGCGAGGGCGAGGGCCGCCCCTACGAGGGCACCCA
GACCGCCAAGCTGAAGGTGACCAAGGGTGGCCCCCTGCCCTTCTCCTGGGACATCCTGTCCCCTCAGTTC
ATGTACGGCTCCAGGGCCTTCACCAAGCACCCCGCCGACATCCCCGACTACTATAAGCAGTCCTTCCCCG
AGGGCTTCAAGTGGGAGCGCGTGATGAACTTCGAGGACGGCGGCGCCGTGACCGTGACCCAGGACACCTC
CCTGGAGGACGGCACCCTGATCTACAAGGTGAAGCTCCGCGGCACCAACTTCCCTCCTGACGGCCCCGTA
ATGCAGAAGAAGACAATGGGCTGGGAAGCGTCCACCGAGCGGTTGTACCCCGAGGACGGCGTGCTGAAGG
GCGACATTAAGATGGCCCTGCGCCTGAAGGACGGCGGCCGCTACCTGGCGGACTTCAAGACCACCTACAA
GGCCAAGAAGCCCGTGCAGATGCCCGGCGCCTACAACGTCGACCGCAAGTTGGACATCACCTCCCACAAC
GAGGACTACACCGTGGTGGAACAGTACGAACGCTCCGAGGGCCGCCACTCCACCGGCGGCATGGACGAGC
TGTACAAGTAAAGCGGCCGCGACTCTAGATCATAATCAGCCATACCACATTTGTAGAGGTTTTACTTGCT
TTAAAAAACCTCCCACACCTCCCCCTGAACCTGAAACATAAAATGAATGCAATTGTTGTTGTTAACTTGT
TTATTGCAGCTTATAATGGTTACAAATAAAGCAATAGCATCACAAATTTCACAAATAAAGCATTTTTTTC
ACTGCATTCTAGTTGTGGTTTGTCCAAACTCATCAATGTATCTTAAGGCGTAAATTGTAAGCGTTAATAT
TTTGTTAAAATTCGCGTTAAATTTTTGTTAAATCAGCTCATTTTTTAACCAATAGGCCGAAATCGGCAAA
ATCCCTTATAAATCAAAAGAATAGACCGAGATAGGGT
[37 nt withheld, positions 3118-3154]
AAAGAACGTGGACTCCAACGTCAAAGG
[49 nt withheld, positions 3182-3230]
T
[91 nt withheld, positions 3232-3322]
G
[124 nt withheld, positions 3324-3447]
CAGGTGGCACTTTTCGGGGAAATGTGCGCGGAACCCCTATTTGTTTATTTTTCTAAATACATTCAAATAT
GTATCCGCTCATGAGACAATAACCCTGATAAATGCTTCAATAATATTGAAAAAGGAAGAGTCCTGAGGCG
GAAAGAACCAGCTGTGGAATGTGTGTCAGTTAGGGTGTGGAAAGTCCCCAGGCTCCCCAGCAGGCAGAAG
TATGCAAAGCATGCATCTCAATTAGTCAGCAACCAGGTGTGGAAAGTCCCCAGGCTCCCCAGCAGGCAGA
AGTATGCAAAGCATGCATCTCAATTAGTCAGCAACCATAGTCCCGCCCCTAACTCCGCCCATCCCGCCCC
TAACTCCGCCCAGTTCCGCCCATTCTCCGCCCCATGGCTGACTAATTTTTTTTATTTATGCAGAGGCCGA
GGCCGCCTCGGCCTCTGAGCTATTCCAGAAGTAGTGAGGAGGCTTTTTTGGAGGCCTAGGCTTTTGCAAA
GATCGATCAAGAGACAGGATGAGGATCGTTTCGCATGATTGAACAAGATGGATTGCACGCAGGTTCTCCG
GCCGCTTGGGTGGAGAGGCTATTCGGCTATGACTGGGCACAACAGACAATCGGCTGCTCTGATGCCGCCG
TGTTCCGGCTGTCAGCGCAGGGGCGCCCGGTTCTTTTTGTCAAGACCGACCTGTCCGGTGCCCTGAATGA
ACTGCAAGACGAGGCAGCGCGGCTATCGTGGCTGGCCACGACGGGCGTTCCTTGCGCAGCTGTGCTCGAC
GTTGTCACTGAAGCGGGAAGGGACTGGCTGCTATTGGGCGAAGTGCCGGGGCAGGATCTCCTGTCATCTC
ACCTTGCTCCTGCCGAGAAAGTATCCATCATGGCTGATGCAATGCGGCGGCTGCATACGCTTGATCCGGC
TACCTGCCCATTCGACCACCAAGCGAAACATCGCATCGAGCGAGCACGTACTCGGATGGAAGCCGGTCTT
GTCGATCAGGATGATCTGGACGAAGAGCATCAGGGGCTCGCGCCAGCCGAACTGTTCGCCAGGCTCAAGG
CGAGCATGCCCGACGGCGAGGATCTCGTCGTGACCCATGGCGATGCCTGCTTGCCGAATATCATGGTGGA
AAATGGCCGCTTTTCTGGATTCATCGACTGTGGCCGGCTGGGTGTGGCGGACCGCTATCAGGACATAGCG
TTGGCTACCCGTGATATTGCTGAAGAGCTTGGCGGCGAATGGGCTGACCGCTTCCTCGTGCTTTACGGTA
TCGCCGCTCCCGATTCGCAGCGCATCGCCTTCTATCGCCTTCTTGACGAGTTCTTCTGAGCGGGACTCTG
GGGTTCGAAATGACCGACCAAGCGACGCCCAACCTGCCATCACGAGATTTCGATTCCACCGCCGCCTTCT
ATGAAAGGTTGGGCTTCGGAATCGTTTTCCGGGACGCCGGCTGGATGATCCTCCAGCGCGGGGATCTCAT
GCTGGAGTTCTTCGCCCACCCTAGGGGGAGGCTAACTGAAACACGGAAGGAGACAATACCGGAAGGAACC
CGCGCTATGACGGCAATAAAAAGACAGAATAAAACGCACGGTGTTGGGTCGTTTGTTCATAAACGCGGGG
TTCGGTCCCAGGGCTGGCACTCTGTCGATACCCCACCGAGACCCCATTGGGGCCAATACGCCCGCGTTTC
TTCCTTTTCCCCACCCCACCCCCCAAGTTCGGGTGAAGGCCCAGGGCTCGCAGCCAACGTCGGGGCGGCA
GGCCCTGCCATAGCCTCAGGTTACTCATATATACTTTAGATTGATTTAAAACTTCATTTTTAATTTAAAA
GGATCTAGGTGAAGATCCTTTTTGATAATCTCATGACCAAAATCCCTTAACGTGAGTTTTCGTTCCACTG
AGCGTCAGACCCCGTAGAAAAGATCAAAGGATCTTCTTGAGATCCTTTTTTTCTGCGCGTAATCTGCTGC
TTGCAAACAAAAAAACCACCGCTACCAGCGGTGGTTTGTTTGCCGGATCAAGAGCTACCAACTCTTTTTC
CGAAGGTAACTGGCTTCAGCAGAGCGCAGATACCAAATACTGTTCTTCTAGTGTAGCCGTAGTTAGGCCA
CCACTTCAAGAACTCTGTAGCACCGCCTACATACCTCGCTCTGCTAATCCTGTTACCAGTGGCTGCTGCC
AGTGGCGATAAGTCGTGTCTTACCGGGTTGGACTCAAGACGATAGTTACCGGATAAGGCGCAGCGGTCGG
GCTGAACGGGGGGTTCGTGCACACAGCCCAGCTTGGAGCGAACGACCTACACCGAACTGAGATACCTACA
GCGTGAGCTATGAGAAAGCGCCACGCTTCCCGAAGGGAGAAAGGCGGACAGGTATCCGGTAAGCGGCAGG
GTCGGAACAGGAGAGCGCACGAGGGAGCTTCCAGGGGGAAACGCCTGGTATCTTTATAGTCCTGTCGGGT
TTCGCCACCTCTGACTTGAGCGTCGATTTTTGTGATGCTCGTCAGGGGGGCGGAGCCTATGGAAAAACGC
CAGCAACGCGGCCTTTTTACGGTTCCTGGCCTTTTGCTGGCCTTTTGCTCACATGTTCTTTCCTGCGTTA
TCCCCTGATTCTGTGGATAACCGTATTACCGCCATGCAT
Features (pLannotate 1.2.2; 14 found; start..end, strand, type, name):
     61..364     +  enhancer       CMV enhancer: human cytomegalovirus immediate early enhancer
    365..568     +  promoter       CMV promoter: human cytomegalovirus (CMV) immediate early promoter
    654..1985    +  CDS            TUBB4B: TBB4B_HUMAN - Also known as TUBB2C. Experimental evidence at protein level: Swiss-Prot protein existence level 1. Tubulin is the major constituent of microtubules. It binds two moles of GTP, one at an exchangeable site on the beta chain and one at a non-exchangeable site on the alpha chain. From Homo sapiens (Human).
   2043..2738    +  CDS            mScarlet: mScarlet is a basic (constitutively fluorescent) red fluorescent protein published in 2016, derived from synthetic construct. It has moderate acid sensitivity.
   2758..2841    +  CDS            large T antigen (fragment): large T antigen from SV40 (simian virus 40)
   2864..2985    +  polyA_signal   SV40 poly(A) signal: SV40 polyadenylation signal
   3019..3447    -  rep_origin     f1 ori (sequence partly withheld): f1 bacteriophage origin of replication; arrow indicates direction of (+) strand synthesis
   3474..3578    +  promoter       AmpR promoter: bla
   3580..3937    +  promoter       SV40 promoter: SV40 enhancer and early promoter
   3972..4766    +  CDS            NeoR/KanR: aminoglycoside phosphotransferase from Tn5; aph(3')-II (or nptII); confers resistance to neomycin, kanamycin, and G418 (Geneticin®)
   4787..4939    +  CDS            ble (fragment): BLE_KLEPN - Experimental evidence at protein level: Swiss-Prot protein existence level 1. Binding protein with a strong affinity to the bleomycin family of antibiotics. Binds to CL990; an antimitotic-antibiotic compound. From Klebsiella pneumoniae.
   4998..5045    +  polyA_signal   HSV TK poly(A) signal: herpes simplex virus thymidine kinase polyadenylation signal (Cole and Stacy, 1985)
   5136..5152    -  polyA_signal   bGH poly(A) signal (fragment): bovine growth hormone polyadenylation signal
   5374..5962    +  rep_origin     ori: high-copy-number ColE1/pMB1/pBR322/pUC origin of replication
