[The description below was written by a language model from this plasmid's Addgene catalogue record and pLannotate feature annotations shown in this document.]
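Description:
ptHe-Tub2D2-mScarlet is a 6,076 bp mammalian expression plasmid built on the pmScarlet-N1 backbone. It carries the beta-tubulin gene Tub2D2 (Tubulin Beta D2, about 1.4 kb) from the tardigrade Hypsibius exemplaris, inserted by ligation-independent cloning. The coding sequence sits downstream of the human cytomegalovirus immediate-early enhancer and promoter, which drive strong constitutive transcription in mammalian cells. It is fused in frame at its C terminus to the backbone-encoded red fluorescent protein mScarlet, and the transcript is terminated by the SV40 polyadenylation signal. The automated annotation labels the tubulin open reading frame as human TUBB4B. This reflects the high sequence conservation among beta-tubulins rather than the actual origin, which the catalogue entry gives as tardigrade. Short hits to SV40 large T antigen, ble and the bGH poly(A) signal are fragments of backbone sequence rather than functional parts.

The plasmid replicates at high copy in E. coli from a ColE1/pUC-type origin and also carries an f1 phage origin. A single NeoR/KanR (aminoglycoside phosphotransferase) gene serves both hosts. A bacterial bla-type promoter drives it for kanamycin selection in E. coli. The SV40 enhancer/early promoter, paired with an HSV TK polyadenylation signal, drives it for G418 selection of stably transfected mammalian cells.

The construct is intended for expressing fluorescently labelled tardigrade beta-tubulin in mammalian cells. The associated work concerns the phylogenetic and functional characterization of tardigrade tubulins, so the red fusion would let the expressed tubulin's localization be followed by microscopy.
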