Addgene plasmid #201732: ptHe-Tub2D2-mScarlet
Purpose: Tardigrade (Hypsibius exemplaris) beta-tubulin Tub2D2 tagged with mScarlet for expression in mammalian cells
Depositing lab: Stanislav Vinopal. Depositing organization: Jan Evangelista Purkyne University in Usti nad Labem. Publication: Phylogenetic and functional characterization of water bears (Tardigrada) tubulins. Novotna Floriancicova K, Baltzis A, Smejkal J, Czernekova M, Kaczmarek L, Maly J, Notredame C, Vinopal S. Sci Rep. 2023 Mar 30;13(1):5194. doi: 10.1038/s41598-023-31992-z. PubMed 36997657.
Backbone
  Vector backbone: pmScarlet-N1
  Backbone size w/o insert (bp): 4666
  Total vector size (bp): 6076
  Vector type: Mammalian Expression
  Selectable markers: Neomycin (select with G418)
Growth in bacteria
  Bacterial resistance: Kanamycin, 50 μg/mL
  Growth temperature: 37°C
  Growth strain: DH5alpha
  Copy number: High Copy
Gene/Insert
  Gene/Insert name: Tubulin Beta D2 (alt name: tHe-Tub2D2)
  Species: Hypsibius exemplaris
  Insert size (bp): 1410
  GenBank ID: OQ282845.1
  Promoter: CMV
  Tag / fusion protein: mScarlet (C terminal on backbone)
  Cloning method: Ligation Independent Cloning
  Sequencing primers: 5′ CMV Forward (CGCAAATGGGCGGTAGGCGTG); 3′ SV-40 pA Reverse (GAAATTTGTGATGCTATTGC)
Terms and licenses: Academic/Nonprofit Terms; Industry Terms: Not Available to Industry
How to cite: ptHe-Tub2D2-mScarlet was a gift from Stanislav Vinopal (Addgene plasmid # 201732 ; http://n2t.net/addgene:201732 ; RRID:Addgene_201732)
